>Addgene plasmid #45765 | pLKO.1-lincRNA-RorR-sh2 (Linc-sh2) | depositor full sequence | sequence record 64222 | pLKO.1 puro empty vector backbone
TTGGGGTTGCGCCTTTTCCAAGGCAGCCCTGGGTTTGCGCAGGGACGCGGCTGCTCTGGGCGTGGTTCCG
GGAAACGCAGCGGCGCCGACCCTGGGTCTCGCACATTCTTCACGTCCGTTCGCAGCGTCACCCGGATCTT
CGCCGCTACCCTTGTGGGCCCCCCGGCGACGCTTCCTGCTCCGCCCCTAAGTCGGGAAGGTTCCTTGCGG
TTCGCGGCGTGCCGGACGTGACAAACGGAAGCCGCACGTCTCACTAGTACCCTCGCAGACGGACAGCGCC
AGGGAGCAATGGCAGCGCGCCGACCGCGATGGGCTGTGGCCAATAGCGGCTGCTCAGCAGGGCGCGCCGA
GAGCAGCGGCCGGGAAGGGGCGGTGCGGGAGGCGGGGTGTGGGGCGGTAGTGTGGGCCCTGTTCCTGCCC
GCGCGGTGTTCCGCATTCTGCAAGCCTCCGGAGCGCACGTCGGCAGTCGGCTCCCTCGTTGACCGAATCA
CCGACCTCTCTCCCCAGGGGGATCCACCGGAGCTTACCATGACCGAGTACAAGCCCACGGTGCGCCTCGC
CACCCGCGACGACGTCCCCAGGGCCGTACGCACCCTCGCCGCCGCGTTCGCCGACTACCCCGCCACGCGC
CACACCGTCGATCCGGACCGCCACATCGAGCGGGTCACCGAGCTGCAAGAACTCTTCCTCACGCGCGTCG
GGCTCGACATCGGCAAGGTGTGGGTCGCGGACGACGGCGCCGCGGTGGCGGTCTGGACCACGCCGGAGAG
CGTCGAAGCGGGGGCGGTGTTCGCCGAGATCGGCCCGCGCATGGCCGAGTTGAGCGGTTCCCGGCTGGCC
GCGCAGCAACAGATGGAAGGCCTCCTGGCGCCGCACCGGCCCAAGGAGCCCGCGTGGTTCCTGGCCACCG
TCGGCGTCTCGCCCGACCACCAGGGCAAGGGTCTGGGCAGCGCCGTCGTGCTCCCCGGAGTGGAGGCGGC
CGAGCGCGCCGGGGTGCCCGCCTTCCTGGAGACCTCCGCGCCCCGCAACCTCCCCTTCTACGAGCGGCTC
GGCTTCACCGTCACCGCCGACGTCGAGGTGCCCGAAGGACCGCGCACCTGGTGCATGACCCGCAAGCCCG
GTGCCTGACGCCCGCCCCACGACCCGCAGCGCCCGACCGAAAGGAGCGCACGACCCCATGCATCGGTACC
TTTAAGACCAATGACTTACAAGGCAGCTGTAGATCTTAGCCACTTTTTAAAAGAAAAGGGGGGACTGGAA
GGGCTAATTCACTCCCAACGAAGACAAGATCTGCTTTTTGCTTGTACTGGGTCTCTCTGGTTAGACCAGA
TCTGAGCCTGGGAGCTCTCTGGCTAACTAGGGAACCCACTGCTTAAGCCTCAATAAAGCTTGCCTTGAGT
GCTTCAAGTAGTGTGTGCCCGTCTGTTGTGTGACTCTGGTAACTAGAGATCCCTCAGACCCTTTTAGTCA
GTGTGGAAAATCTCTAGCAGTAGTAGTTCATGTCATCTTATTATTCAGTATTTATAACTTGCAAAGAAAT
GAATATCAGAGAGTGAGAGGAACTTGTTTATTGCAGCTTATAATGGTTACAAATAAAGCAATAGCATCAC
AAATTTCACAAATAAAGCATTTTTTTCACTGCATTCTAGTTGTGGTTTGTCCAAACTCATCAATGTATCT
TATCATGTCTGGCTCTAGCTATCCCGCCCCTAACTCCGCCCATCCCGCCCCTAACTCCGCCCAGTTCCGC
CCATTCTCCGCCCCATGGCTGACTAATTTTTTTTATTTATGCAGAGGCCGAGGCCGCCTCGGCCTCTGAG
CTATTCCAGAAGTAGTGAGGAGGCTTTTTTGGAGGCCTAGGGACGTACCCAATTCGCCCTATAGTGAGTC
GTATTACGCGCGCTCACTGGCCGTCGTTTTACAACGTCGTGACTGGGAAAACCCTGGCGTTACCCAACTT
AATCGCCTTGCAGCACATCCCCCTTTCGCCAGCTGGCGTAATAGCGAAGAGGCCCGCACCGATCGCCCTT
CCCAACAGTTGCGCAGCCTGAATGGCGAATGGG
[124 nt withheld, positions 2064-2187]
C
[91 nt withheld, positions 2189-2279]
A
[49 nt withheld, positions 2281-2329]
CCTTTGACGTTGGAGTCCACGTTCTTT
[37 nt withheld, positions 2357-2393]
ACCCTATCTCGGTCTATTCTTTTGATTTATAAGGGATTTTGCCGATTTCGGCCTATTGGTTAAAAAATGA
GCTGATTTAACAAAAATTTAACGCGAATTTTAACAAAATATTAACGCTTACAATTTAGGTGGCACTTTTC
GGGGAAATGTGCGCGGAACCCCTATTTGTTTATTTTTCTAAATACATTCAAATATGTATCCGCTCATGAG
ACAATAACCCTGATAAATGCTTCAATAATATTGAAAAAGGAAGAGTATGAGTATTCAACATTTCCGTGTC
GCCCTTATTCCCTTTTTTGCGGCATTTTGCCTTCCTGTTTTTGCTCACCCAGAAACGCTGGTGAAAGTAA
AAGATGCTGAAGATCAGTTGGGTGCACGAGTGGGTTACATCGAACTGGATCTCAACAGCGGTAAGATCCT
TGAGAGTTTTCGCCCCGAAGAACGTTTTCCAATGATGAGCACTTTTAAAGTTCTGCTATGTGGCGCGGTA
TTATCCCGTATTGACGCCGGGCAAGAGCAACTCGGTCGCCGCATACACTATTCTCAGAATGACTTGGTTG
AGTACTCACCAGTCACAGAAAAGCATCTTACGGATGGCATGACAGTAAGAGAATTATGCAGTGCTGCCAT
AACCATGAGTGATAACACTGCGGCCAACTTACTTCTGACAACGATCGGAGGACCGAAGGAGCTAACCGCT
TTTTTGCACAACATGGGGGATCATGTAACTCGCCTTGATCGTTGGGAACCGGAGCTGAATGAAGCCATAC
CAAACGACGAGCGTGACACCACGATGCCTGTAGCAATGGCAACAACGTTGCGCAAACTATTAACTGGCGA
ACTACTTACTCTAGCTTCCCGGCAACAATTAATAGACTGGATGGAGGCGGATAAAGTTGCAGGACCACTT
CTGCGCTCGGCCCTTCCGGCTGGCTGGTTTATTGCTGATAAATCTGGAGCCGGTGAGCGTGGGTCTCGCG
GTATCATTGCAGCACTGGGGCCAGATGGTAAGCCCTCCCGTATCGTAGTTATCTACACGACGGGGAGTCA
GGCAACTATGGATGAACGAAATAGACAGATCGCTGAGATAGGTGCCTCACTGATTAAGCATTGGTAACTG
TCAGACCAAGTTTACTCATATATACTTTAGATTGATTTAAAACTTCATTTTTAATTTAAAAGGATCTAGG
TGAAGATCCTTTTTGATAATCTCATGACCAAAATCCCTTAACGTGAGTTTTCGTTCCACTGAGCGTCAGA
CCCCGTAGAAAAGATCAAAGGATCTTCTTGAGATCCTTTTTTTCTGCGCGTAATCTGCTGCTTGCAAACA
AAAAAACCACCGCTACCAGCGGTGGTTTGTTTGCCGGATCAAGAGCTACCAACTCTTTTTCCGAAGGTAA
CTGGCTTCAGCAGAGCGCAGATACCAAATACTGTTCTTCTAGTGTAGCCGTAGTTAGGCCACCACTTCAA
GAACTCTGTAGCACCGCCTACATACCTCGCTCTGCTAATCCTGTTACCAGTGGCTGCTGCCAGTGGCGAT
AAGTCGTGTCTTACCGGGTTGGACTCAAGACGATAGTTACCGGATAAGGCGCAGCGGTCGGGCTGAACGG
GGGGTTCGTGCACACAGCCCAGCTTGGAGCGAACGACCTACACCGAACTGAGATACCTACAGCGTGAGCT
ATGAGAAAGCGCCACGCTTCCCGAAGGGAGAAAGGCGGACAGGTATCCGGTAAGCGGCAGGGTCGGAACA
GGAGAGCGCACGAGGGAGCTTCCAGGGGGAAACGCCTGGTATCTTTATAGTCCTGTCGGGTTTCGCCACC
TCTGACTTGAGCGTCGATTTTTGTGATGCTCGTCAGGGGGGCGGAGCCTATGGAAAAACGCCAGCAACGC
GGCCTTTTTACGGTTCCTGGCCTTTTGCTGGCCTTTTGCTCACATGTTCTTTCCTGCGTTATCCCCTGAT
TCTGTGGATAACCGTATTACCGCCTTTGAGTGAGCTGATACCGCTCGCCGCAGCCGAACGACCGAGCGCA
GCGAGTCAGTGAGCGAGGAAGCGGAAGAGCGCCCAATACGCAAACCGCCTCTCCCCGCGCGTTGGCCGAT
TCATTAATGCAGCTGGCACGACAGGTTTCCCGACTGGAAAGCGGGCAGTGAGCGCAACGCAATTAATGTG
AGTTAGCTCACTCATTAGGCACCCCAGGCTTTACACTTTATGCTTCCGGCTCGTATGTTGTGTGGAATTG
TGAGCGGATAACAATTTCACACAGGAAACAGCTATGACCATGATTACGCCAAGCGCGCAATTAACCCTCA
CTAAAGGGAACAAAAGCTGGAGCTGCAAGCTTAATGTAGTCTTATGCAATACTCTTGTAGTCTTGCAACA
TGGTAACGATGAGTTAGCAACATGCCTTACAAGGAGAGAAAAAGCACCGTGCATGCCGATTGGTGGAAGT
AAGGTGGTACGATCGTGCCTTATTAGGAAGGCAACAGACGGGTCTGACATGGATTGGACGAACCACTGAA
TTGCCGCATTGCAGAGATATTGTATTTAAGTGCCTAGCTCGATACATAAACGGGTCTCTCTGGTTAGACC
AGATCTGAGCCTGGGAGCTCTCTGGCTAACTAGGGAACCCACTGCTTAAGCCTCAATAAAGCTTGCCTTG
AGTGCTTCAAGTAGTGTGTGCCCGTCTGTTGTGTGACTCTGGTAACTAGAGATCCCTCAGACCCTTTTAG
TCAGTGTGGAAAATCTCTAGCAGTGGCGCCCGAACAGGGACTTGAAAGCGAAAGGGAAACCAGAGGAGCT
CTCTCGACGCAGGACTCGGCTTGCTGAAGCGCGCACGGCAAGAGGCGAGGGGCGGCGACTGGTGAGTACG
CCAAAAATTTTGACTAGCGGAGGCTAGAAGGAGAGAGATGGGTGCGAGAGCGTCAGTATTAAGCGGGGGA
GAATTAGATCGCGATGGGAAAAAATTCGGTTAAGGCCAGGGGGAAAGAAAAAATATAAATTAAAACATAT
AGTATGGGCAAGCAGGGAGCTAGAACGATTCGCAGTTAATCCTGGCCTGTTAGAAACATCAGAAGGCTGT
AGACAAATACTGGGACAGCTACAACCATCCCTTCAGACAGGATCAGAAGAACTTAGATCATTATATAATA
CAGTAGCAACCCTCTATTGTGTGCATCAAAGGATAGAGATAAAAGACACCAAGGAAGCTTTAGACAAGAT
AGAGGAAGAGCAAAACAAAAGTAAGACCACCGCACAGCAAGCGGCCGCTGATCTTCAGACCTGGAGGAGG
AGATATGAGGGACAATTGGAGAAGTGAATTATATAAATATAAAGTAGTAAAAATTGAACCATTAGGAGTA
GCACCCACCAAGGCAAAGAGAAGAGTGGTGCAGAGAGAAAAAAGAGCAGTGGGAATAGGAGCTTTGTTCC
TTGGGTTCTTGGGAGCAGCAGGAAGCACTATGGGCGCAGCGTCAATGACGCTGACGGTACAGGCCAGACA
ATTATTGTCTGGTATAGTGCAGCAGCAGAACAATTTGCTGAGGGCTATTGAGGCGCAACAGCATCTGTTG
CAACTCACAGTCTGGGGCATCAAGCAGCTCCAGGCAAGAATCCTGGCTGTGGAAAGATACCTAAAGGATC
AACAGCTCCTGGGGATTTGGGGTTGCTCTGGAAAACTCATTTGCACCACTGCTGTGCCTTGGAATGCTAG
TTGGAGTAATAAATCTCTGGAACAGATTTGGAATCACACGACCTGGATGGAGTGGGACAGAGAAATTAAC
AATTACACAAGCTTAATACACTCCTTAATTGAAGAATCGCAAAACCAGCAAGAAAAGAATGAACAAGAAT
TATTGGAATTAGATAAATGGGCAAGTTTGTGGAATTGGTTTAACATAACAAATTGGCTGTGGTATATAAA
ATTATTCATAATGATAGTAGGAGGCTTGGTAGGTTTAAGAATAGTTTTTGCTGTACTTTCTATAGTGAAT
AGAGTTAGGCAGGGATATTCACCATTATCGTTTCAGACCCACCTCCCAACCCCGAGGGGACCCGACAGGC
CCGAAGGAATAGAAGAAGAAGGTGGAGAGAGAGACAGAGACAGATCCATTCGATTAGTGAACGGATCTCG
ACGGTATCGATCACGAGACTAGCCTCGAGCGGCCGCCCCCTTCACCGAGGGCCTATTTCCCATGATTCCT
TCATATTTGCATATACGATACAAGGCTGTTAGAGAGATAATTGGAATTAATTTGACTGTAAACACAAAGA
TATTAGTACAAAATACGTGACGTAGAAAGTAATAATTTCTTGGGTAGTTTGCAGTTTTAAAATTATGTTT
TAAAATGGACTATCATATGCTTACCGTAACTTGAAAGTATTTCGATTTCTTGGCTTTATATATCTTGTGG
AAAGGACGAAACACCGGTGAATTCTCGACCTCGAGACAAATGGCAGTATTCATCCACAATTTTAAAAGAA
AAGGGGGGATTGGGGGGTACAGTGCAGGGGAAAGAATAGTAGACATAATAGCAACAGACATACAAACTAA
AGAATTACAAAAACAAATTACAAAAATTCAAAATTTTCGGGTTTATTACAGGGACAGCAGAGATCCACTT
TGGCCGCGGCTCGAGGGGG
Features (pLannotate 1.2.2; 25 found; start..end, strand, type, name):
    529..1128    +  CDS            PuroR: puromycin N-acetyltransferase; pac from Streptomyces alboniger; confers resistance to puromycin
   1171..1254    +  CDS            nef (fragment): NEF_HV1Z2 - Experimental evidence at protein level: Swiss-Prot protein existence level 1. Extracellular Nef protein targets CD4(+) T-lymphocytes for apoptosis by interacting with CXCR4 surface receptors. From Human immunodeficiency virus type 1 group M subtype D (isolate Z2/CDC-Z34) (HIV-1).
   1256..1489    +  LTR            3' LTR (ΔU3): self-inactivating 3' long terminal repeat (LTR) from HIV-1
   1561..1682    +  polyA_signal   SV40 poly(A) signal: SV40 polyadenylation signal
   1722..1857    +  rep_origin     SV40 ori: SV40 origin of replication
   1878..1896    -  promoter       T7 promoter: promoter for bacteriophage T7 RNA polymerase
   1904..2059    +  CDS            lacZα (fragment): LacZα fragment of β-galactosidase; lacZ fragment
   2064..2492    +  rep_origin     f1 ori (sequence partly withheld): f1 bacteriophage origin of replication; arrow indicates direction of (+) strand synthesis
   2545..2649    +  promoter       AmpR promoter: bla
   2650..3510    +  CDS            AmpR: β-lactamase; bla; confers resistance to ampicillin, carbenicillin, and related antibiotics
   3681..4269    +  rep_origin     ori: high-copy-number ColE1/pMB1/pBR322/pUC origin of replication
   4452..4544    +  CDS            lacI (fragment): lac repressor; lacI; The lac repressor binds to the lac operator to inhibit transcription in E. coli. This inhibition can be relieved by adding lactose or isopropyl-β-D-thiogalactopyranoside (IPTG).
   4557..4578    +  protein_bind   CAP binding site: CAP binding activates transcription in the presence of cAMP. E. coli catabolite activator protein
   4593..4623    +  promoter       lac promoter: promoter for the E. coli lac operon
   4631..4647    +  protein_bind   lac operator: The lac repressor binds to the lac operator to inhibit transcription in E. coli. This inhibition can be relieved by adding lactose or isopropyl-β-D-thiogalactopyranoside (IPTG). lac repressor encoded by lacI
   4692..4710    +  promoter       T3 promoter: promoter for bacteriophage T3 RNA polymerase
   4738..4964    +  promoter       RSV promoter: Rous sarcoma virus enhancer/promoter
   4965..5145    +  LTR            5' LTR (truncated): truncated 5' long terminal repeat (LTR) from HIV-1
   5192..5317    +  misc_feature   HIV-1 Ψ: packaging signal of human immunodeficiency virus type 1
   5301..5664    +  CDS            HIV-1 gag (fragment): gag protein from human immunodeficiency virus 1; gag
   5810..6043    +  misc_feature   RRE: The Rev response element (RRE) of HIV-1 allows for Rev-dependent mRNA export from the nucleus to the cytoplasm.
   6420..6520    +  CDS            Rev (fragment): human immunodeficiency virus 1 (HIV-1) Rev protein; rev; enhances nuclear export of unspliced and incompletely spliced viral mRNAs
   6570..6810    +  promoter       U6 promoter: RNA polymerase III promoter for human U6 snRNA
   6863..6980    +  misc_feature   cPPT/CTS: central polypurine tract and central termination sequence of HIV-1
   7029..507     +  promoter       hPGK promoter (across the origin): human phosphoglycerate kinase 1 promoter
