[The description below was written by a language model from this plasmid's Addgene catalogue record and pLannotate feature annotations shown in this document.]
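Description:
pLKO.1-lincRNA-RorR-sh2 (Linc-sh2) is a lentiviral RNAi plasmid built on the pLKO.1-puro backbone, carrying a short hairpin RNA directed against the human long intergenic non-coding RNA LINC-ROR (lincRNA-RoR). According to the catalogue entry, the hairpin was cloned by restriction between the AgeI and EcoRI sites, giving a total size of 7,086 bp. The accompanying feature table, however, was generated from a 7,032 nt sequence record labelled as the empty pLKO.1 puro backbone. It therefore shows the vector architecture but not the shRNA insert itself, and the hairpin sequence is not given in the record.

In bacteria the plasmid replicates from a high-copy ColE1/pUC-type origin and is selected with ampicillin through β-lactamase; an f1 origin, an SV40 origin and lac-derived remnants are also present in the backbone. The lentiviral transfer cassette starts with an RSV promoter fused to a truncated HIV-1 5' LTR, which drives Tat-independent production of the genomic RNA in packaging cells. This is followed by the Ψ packaging signal with a gag fragment and the Rev response element for nuclear export. The cassette ends in a self-inactivating ΔU3 3' LTR, so the integrated provirus lacks LTR promoter activity. Within it, the human U6 RNA polymerase III promoter lies upstream of a cPPT/CTS element, which aids nuclear import, and would be expected to drive the shRNA. A separate hPGK promoter expresses puromycin N-acetyltransferase, so that transduced mammalian cells can be selected with puromycin.

The construct is suited to stable knockdown of lincRNA-RoR in human cells. The associated publication concerns this transcript's role in modulating reprogramming to induced pluripotent stem cells.
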