Addgene plasmid #45765: pLKO.1-lincRNA-RorR-sh2 (Linc-sh2)
Depositing lab: George Daley. Depositing organization: Boston Children's Hospital. Publication: Large intergenic non-coding RNA-RoR modulates reprogramming of human induced pluripotent stem cells. Loewer S, Cabili MN, Guttman M, Loh YH, Thomas K, Park IH, Garber M, Curran M, Onder T, Agarwal S, Manos PD, Datta S, Lander ES, Schlaeger TM, Daley GQ, Rinn JL. Nat Genet. 2010 Dec;42(12):1113-7. Epub 2010 Nov 7. 10.1038/ng.710 PubMed 21057500.
Backbone
  Vector backbone: pLKO.1-puro
  Backbone manufacturer: Bob Weinberg
  Backbone size w/o insert (bp): 7032
  Total vector size (bp): 7086
  Vector type: Mammalian Expression, Lentiviral, RNAi
  Selectable markers: Puromycin
Growth in bacteria
  Bacterial resistance: Ampicillin, 100 μg/mL
  Growth temperature: 37°C
  Growth strain: Stbl3
  Copy number: High Copy
Gene/Insert
  Gene/Insert name: lincRNA-RoR shRNA2 (alt name: Linc-sh2)
  gRNA/shRNA sequence: lincRNA-RoR
  Species: H. sapiens (human)
  Entrez Gene: LINC-ROR (a.k.a. ROR, lincRNA-RoR, lincRNA-ST8SIA3)
  Cloning method: Restriction Enzyme; 5′ cloning site AgeI (unknown if destroyed); 3′ cloning site EcoRI (unknown if destroyed)
  Sequencing primers: 5′ CAAGGCTGTTAGAGAGATAATTGGA
Terms and licenses: Academic/Nonprofit Terms; Industry Terms: Not Available to Industry
How to cite: pLKO.1-lincRNA-RorR-sh2 (Linc-sh2) was a gift from George Daley (Addgene plasmid # 45765 ; http://n2t.net/addgene:45765 ; RRID:Addgene_45765)
