>Addgene plasmid #45765 | pLKO.1-lincRNA-RorR-sh2 (Linc-sh2) | depositor partial sequence | sequence record 64111 | lincRNA-RoR shRNA2
CCGGGGAGAGGAAGCCTGAGAGTCTCGAGACTCTCAGGCTTCCTCTCCTTTTTG
