>Addgene plasmid #45765 | pLKO.1-lincRNA-RorR-sh2 (Linc-sh2) | addgene partial sequence | sequence record 68586 | hU6-F 5'-GAGGGCCTATTTCCCATGATT-3'
ATTGGAATTAATTTGACTGTAAACACAAAGATATTAGTACAAAATACGTGACGTAGAAAGTAATAATTTC
TTGGGTAGTTTGCAGTTTTAAAATTATGTTTTAAAATGGACTATCATATGCTTACCGTAACTTGAAAGTA
TTTCGATTTCTTGGCTTTATATATCTTGTGGAAAGGACGAAACACCGGGGAGAGGAAGCCTGAGAGTCTC
GAGACTCTCAGGCTTCCTCTCCTTTTTGAATTCTCGACCTCGAGACAAATGGCAGTATTCATCCACAATT
TTAAAAGAAAAGGGGGGATTGGGGGGTACAGTGCAGGGGAAAGAATAGTAGACATAATAGCAACAGACAT
ACAAACTAAAGAATTACAAAAACAAATTACAAAAATTCAAAATTTTCGGGTTTATTACAGGGACAGCAGA
GATCCACTTTGGCCGCGGCTCGAGGGGGTTAGGGTTGCGCCTTTTCCAAGGCAGCCCTGGGTTTGNGCAG
GGACGCGGCTGCTCTGGGCGTGGTTCCGGGAAACGCAGCGGCGCCGACCCTGGGTCTCGCACATTCTTCA
CGTCCGTTCGCAGCGTCACCCGGATCTTCGCCGCTACCCTTGTGGGCCCCCCGGCGACGCTTCCTGCTCC
GCCCCTAAGTCGGGAAGGTTCCTTGCGGTTCGCGGCGTGCCGGACGTGACAAACGGAAGCCGCACGTCTC
ACTAGTACCCTCGCAGA
