>Addgene plasmid #45765 | pLKO.1-lincRNA-RorR-sh2 (Linc-sh2) | addgene partial sequence | sequence record 68587 | M13-rev 5'-CAGGAAACAGCTATGACC-3'
AAAGCTGGAGCTGCAAGCTTAATGTAGTCTTATGCAATACTCTTGTAGTCTTGCAACATGGTAACGATGA
GTTAGCAACATGCCTTACAAGGAGAGAAAAAGCACCGTGCATGCCGATTGGTGGAAGTAAGGTGGTACGA
TCGTGCCTTATTAGGAAGGCAACAGACGGGTCTGACATGGATTGGACGAACCACTGAATTGCCGCATTGC
AGAGATATTGTATTTAAGTGCCTAGCTCGATACATAAACGGGTCTCTCTGGTTAGACCAGATCTGAGCCT
GGGAGCTCTCTGGCTAACTAGGGAACCCACTGCTTAAGCCTCAATAAAGCTTGCCTTGAGTGCTTCAAGT
AGTGTGTGCCCGTCTGTTGTGTGACTCTGGTAACTAGAGATCCCTCAGACCCTTTTAGTCAGTGTGGAAA
ATCTCTAGCAGTGGCGCCCGAACAGGGACTTGAAAGCGAAAGGGAAACCAGAGGAGCTCTCTCGACGCAG
GACTCGGCTTGCTGAAGCGCGCACGGCAAGAGGCGAGGGGCGGCGACTGGTGAGTACGCCAAAAATTTTG
ACTAGCGGAGGCTAGAAGGAGAGAGATGGGTGCGAGAGCGTCAGTATTAAGCGGGGGAGAATTAGATCGC
GATGGGAAAAAATTCGGTTAAGGCCAGGGGGAAAGAAAAAATATAAATTAAAACATATAGTATGGGCAAG
CAGGGAGCTAGAACGATTCGCAGTTAATCCTGGCCTGTTAGAAACATCAGAAGGCTGTAGACAAATACTG
GGACAGCTACA
