>Addgene plasmid #45765 | pLKO.1-lincRNA-RorR-sh2 (Linc-sh2) | addgene partial sequence | sequence record 68588 | EBV-rev 5'-GTGGTTTGTCCAAACTCATC-3'
CTCCGCCCATCCCGCCCCTAACTCCGCCCAGTTCCGCCCATTCTCCGCCCCATGGCTGACTAATTTTTTT
TATTTATGCAGAGGCCGAGGCCGCCTCGGCCTCTGAGCTATTCCAGAAGTAGTGAGGAGGCTTTTTTGGA
GGCCTAGGGACGTACCCAATTCGCCCTATAGTGAGTCGTATTACGCGCGCTCACTGGCCGTCGTTTTACA
ACGTCGTGACTGGGAAAACCCTGGCGTTACCCAACTTAATCGCCTTGCAGCACATCCCCCTTTCGCCAGC
TGGCGTAATAGCGAAGAGGCCCGCACCGATCGCCCTTCCCAACAGTTGCGCAGCCTGAATGGCGAATGGG
[124 nt withheld, positions 351-474]
C
[91 nt withheld, positions 476-566]
A
[49 nt withheld, positions 568-616]
CCTTTGACGTTGGAGTCCACGTTCTTT
[37 nt withheld, positions 644-680]
ACCCTATCTCGGTCTATTCTTTTGATTTATAAGGGATTTTGCCGATTTCGGCCTATTGGTTAAAAAATGA
GCTGATTTAACA
